>Addgene plasmid #76767 | GALK2 gRNA (BRDN0001145171) | addgene full sequence | sequence record 186466 | Addgene Assembled Sequence
CCCGGGTGCAAAGATGGATAAAGTTTTAAACAGAGAGGAATCTTTGCAGCTAATGGACCTTCTAGGTCTT
GAAAGGAGTGGGAATTGGCTCCGGTGCCCGTCAGTGGGCAGAGCGCACATCGCCCACAGTCCCCGAGAAG
TTGGGGGGAGGGGTCGGCAATTGATCCGGTGCCTAGAGAAGGTGGCGCGGGGTAAACTGGGAAAGTGATG
TCGTGTACTGGCTCCGCCTTTTTCCCGAGGGTGGGGGAGAACCGTATATAAGTGCAGTAGTCGCCGTGAA
CGTTCTTTTTCGCAACGGGTTTGCCGCCAGAACACAGGTAAGTGCCGTGTGTGGTTCCCGCGGGCCTGGC
CTCTTTACGGGTTATGGCCCTTGCGTGCCTTGAATTACTTCCACCTGGCTGCAGTACGTGATTCTTGATC
CCGAGCTTCGGGTTGGAAGTGGGTGGGAGAGTTCGAGGCCTTGCGCTTAAGGAGCCCCTTCGCCTCGTGC
TTGAGTTGAGGCCTGGCCTGGGCGCTGGGGCCGCCGCGTGCGAATCTGGTGGCACCTTCGCGCCTGTCTC
GCTGCTTTCGATAAGTCTCTAGCCATTTAAAATTTTTGATGACCTGCTGCGACGCTTTTTTTCTGGCAAG
ATAGTCTTGTAAATGCGGGCCAAGATCTGCACACTGGTATTTCGGTTTTTGGGGCCGCGGGCGGCGACGG
GGCCCGTGCGTCCCAGCGCACATGTTCGGCGAGGCGGGGCCTGCGAGCGCGGCCACCGAGAATCGGACGG
GGGTAGTCTCAAGCTGGCCGGCCTGCTCTGGTGCCTGGCCTCGCGCCGCCGTGTATCGCCCCGCCCTGGG
CGGCAAGGCTGGCCCGGTCGGCACCAGTTGCGTGAGCGGAAAGATGGCCGCTTCCCGGCCCTGCTGCAGG
GAGCTCAAAATGGAGGACGCGGCGCTCGGGAGAGCGGGCGGGTGAGTCACCCACACAAAGGAAAAGGGCC
TTTCCGTCCTCAGCCGTCGCTTCATGTGACTCCACGGAGTACCGGGCGCCGTCCAGGCACCTCGATTAGT
TCTCGAGCTTTTGGAGTACGTCGTCTTTAGGTTGGGGGGAGGGGTTTTATGCGATGGAGTTTCCCCACAC
TGAGTGGGTGGAGACTGAAGTTAGGCCAGCTTGGCACTTGATGTAATTCTCCTTGGAATTTGCCCTTTTT
GAGTTTGGATCTTGGTTCATTCTCAAGCCTCAGACAGTGGTTCAAAGTTTTTTTCTTCCATTTCAGGTGT
CGTGACGTACGGCCACCATGACCGAGTACAAGCCCACGGTGCGCCTCGCCACCCGCGACGACGTCCCCAG
GGCCGTACGCACCCTCGCCGCCGCGTTCGCCGACTACCCCGCCACGCGCCACACCGTCGATCCGGACCGC
CACATCGAGCGGGTCACCGAGCTGCAAGAACTCTTCCTCACGCGCGTCGGGCTCGACATCGGCAAGGTGT
GGGTCGCGGACGACGGCGCCGCCGTGGCGGTCTGGACCACGCCGGAGAGCGTCGAAGCGGGGGCGGTGTT
CGCCGAGATCGGCCCGCGCATGGCCGAGTTGAGCGGTTCCCGGCTGGCCGCGCAGCAACAGATGGAAGGC
CTCCTGGCGCCGCACCGGCCCAAGGAGCCCGCGTGGTTCCTGGCCACCGTCGGAGTCTCGCCCGACCACC
AGGGCAAGGGTCTGGGCAGCGCCGTCGTGCTCCCCGGAGTGGAGGCGGCCGAGCGCGCCGGGGTGCCCGC
CTTCCTGGAGACCTCCGCGCCCCGCAACCTCCCCTTCTACGAGCGGCTCGGCTTCACCGTCACCGCCGAC
GTCGAGGTGCCCGAAGGACCGCGCACCTGGTGCATGACCCGCAAGCCCGGTGCCTGAACGCGTTAAGTCG
ACAATCAACCTCTGGATTACAAAATTTGTGAAAGATTGACTGGTATTCTTAACTATGTTGCTCCTTTTAC
GCTATGTGGATACGCTGCTTTAATGCCTTTGTATCATGCTATTGCTTCCCGTATGGCTTTCATTTTCTCC
TCCTTGTATAAATCCTGGTTGCTGTCTCTTTATGAGGAGTTGTGGCCCGTTGTCAGGCAACGTGGCGTGG
TGTGCACTGTGTTTGCTGACGCAACCCCCACTGGTTGGGGCATTGCCACCACCTGTCAGCTCCTTTCCGG
GACTTTCGCTTTCCCCCTCCCTATTGCCACGGCGGAACTCATCGCCGCCTGCCTTGCCCGCTGCTGGACA
GGGGCTCGGCTGTTGGGCACTGACAATTCCGTGGTGTTGTCGGGGAAATCATCGTCCTTTCCTTGGCTGC
TCGCCTGTGTTGCCACCTGGATTCTGCGCGGGACGTCCTTCTGCTACGTCCCTTCGGCCCTCAATCCAGC
GGACCTTCCTTCCCGCGGCCTGCTGCCGGCTCTGCGGCCTCTTCCGCGTCTTCGCCTTCGCCCTCAGACG
AGTCGGATCTCCCTTTGGGCCGCCTCCCCGCGTCGACTTTAAGACCAATGACTTACAAGGCAGCTGTAGA
TCTTAGCCACTTTTTAAAAGAAAAGGGGGGACTGGAAGGGCTAATTCACTCCCAACGAAGACAAGATCTG
CTTTTTGCTTGTACTGGGTCTCTCTGGTTAGACCAGATCTGAGCCTGGGAGCTCTCTGGCTAACTAGGGA
ACCCACTGCTTAAGCCTCAATAAAGCTTGCCTTGAGTGCTTCAAGTAGTGTGTGCCCGTCTGTTGTGTGA
CTCTGGTAACTAGAGATCCCTCAGACCCTTTTAGTCAGTGTGGAAAATCTCTAGCAGTACGTATAGTAGT
TCATGTCATCTTATTATTCAGTATTTATAACTTGCAAAGAAATGAATATCAGAGAGTGAGAGGAACTTGT
TTATTGCAGCTTATAATGGTTACAAATAAAGCAATAGCATCACAAATTTCACAAATAAAGCATTTTTTTC
ACTGCATTCTAGTTGTGGTTTGTCCAAACTCATCAATGTATCTTATCATGTCTGGCTCTAGCTATCCCGC
CCCTAACTCCGCCCATCCCGCCCCTAACTCCGCCCAGTTCCGCCCATTCTCCGCCCCATGGCTGACTAAT
TTTTTTTATTTATGCAGAGGCCGAGGCCGCCTCGGCCTCTGAGCTATTCCAGAAGTAGTGAGGAGGCTTT
TTTGGAGGCCTAGGGACGTACCCAATTCGCCCTATAGTGAGTCGTATTACGCGCGCTCACTGGCCGTCGT
TTTACAACGTCGTGACTGGGAAAACCCTGGCGTTACCCAACTTAATCGCCTTGCAGCACATCCCCCTTTC
GCCAGCTGGCGTAATAGCGAAGAGGCCCGCACCGATCGCCCTTCCCAACAGTTGCGCAGCCTGAATGGCG
AATGGG
[124 nt withheld, positions 3367-3490]
C
[91 nt withheld, positions 3492-3582]
A
[49 nt withheld, positions 3584-3632]
CCTTTGACGTTGGAGTCCACGTTCTTT
[37 nt withheld, positions 3660-3696]
ACCCTATCTCGGTCTATTCTTTTGATTTATAAGGGATTTTGCCGATTTCGGCCTATTGGTTAAAAAATGA
GCTGATTTAACAAAAATTTAACGCGAATTTTAACAAAATATTAACGCTTACAATTTAGGTGGCACTTTTC
GGGGAAATGTGCGCGGAACCCCTATTTGTTTATTTTTCTAAATACATTCAAATATGTATCCGCTCATGAG
ACAATAACCCTGATAAATGCTTCAATAATATTGAAAAAGGAAGAGTATGAGTATTCAACATTTCCGTGTC
GCCCTTATTCCCTTTTTTGCGGCATTTTGCCTTCCTGTTTTTGCTCACCCAGAAACGCTGGTGAAAGTAA
AAGATGCTGAAGATCAGTTGGGTGCACGAGTGGGTTACATCGAACTGGATCTCAACAGCGGTAAGATCCT
TGAGAGTTTTCGCCCCGAAGAACGTTTTCCAATGATGAGCACTTTTAAAGTTCTGCTATGTGGCGCGGTA
TTATCCCGTATTGACGCCGGGCAAGAGCAACTCGGTCGCCGCATACACTATTCTCAGAATGACTTGGTTG
AGTACTCACCAGTCACAGAAAAGCATCTTACGGATGGCATGACAGTAAGAGAATTATGCAGTGCTGCCAT
AACCATGAGTGATAACACTGCGGCCAACTTACTTCTGACAACGATCGGAGGACCGAAGGAGCTAACCGCT
TTTTTGCACAACATGGGGGATCATGTAACTCGCCTTGATCGTTGGGAACCGGAGCTGAATGAAGCCATAC
CAAACGACGAGCGTGACACCACGATGCCTGTAGCAATGGCAACAACGTTGCGCAAACTATTAACTGGCGA
ACTACTTACTCTAGCTTCCCGGCAACAATTAATAGACTGGATGGAGGCGGATAAAGTTGCAGGACCACTT
CTGCGCTCGGCCCTTCCGGCTGGCTGGTTTATTGCTGATAAATCTGGAGCCGGTGAGCGTGGGTCTCGCG
GTATCATTGCAGCACTGGGGCCAGATGGTAAGCCCTCCCGTATCGTAGTTATCTACACGACGGGGAGTCA
GGCAACTATGGATGAACGAAATAGACAGATCGCTGAGATAGGTGCCTCACTGATTAAGCATTGGTAACTG
TCAGACCAAGTTTACTCATATATACTTTAGATTGATTTAAAACTTCATTTTTAATTTAAAAGGATCTAGG
TGAAGATCCTTTTTGATAATCTCATGACCAAAATCCCTTAACGTGAGTTTTCGTTCCACTGAGCGTCAGA
CCCCGTAGAAAAGATCAAAGGATCTTCTTGAGATCCTTTTTTTCTGCGCGTAATCTGCTGCTTGCAAACA
AAAAAACCACCGCTACCAGCGGTGGTTTGTTTGCCGGATCAAGAGCTACCAACTCTTTTTCCGAAGGTAA
CTGGCTTCAGCAGAGCGCAGATACCAAATACTGTTCTTCTAGTGTAGCCGTAGTTAGGCCACCACTTCAA
GAACTCTGTAGCACCGCCTACATACCTCGCTCTGCTAATCCTGTTACCAGTGGCTGCTGCCAGTGGCGAT
AAGTCGTGTCTTACCGGGTTGGACTCAAGACGATAGTTACCGGATAAGGCGCAGCGGTCGGGCTGAACGG
GGGGTTCGTGCACACAGCCCAGCTTGGAGCGAACGACCTACACCGAACTGAGATACCTACAGCGTGAGCT
ATGAGAAAGCGCCACGCTTCCCGAAGGGAGAAAGGCGGACAGGTATCCGGTAAGCGGCAGGGTCGGAACA
GGAGAGCGCACGAGGGAGCTTCCAGGGGGAAACGCCTGGTATCTTTATAGTCCTGTCGGGTTTCGCCACC
TCTGACTTGAGCGTCGATTTTTGTGATGCTCGTCAGGGGGGCGGAGCCTATGGAAAAACGCCAGCAACGC
GGCCTTTTTACGGTTCCTGGCCTTTTGCTGGCCTTTTGCTCACATGTTCTTTCCTGCGTTATCCCCTGAT
TCTGTGGATAACCGTATTACCGCCTTTGAGTGAGCTGATACCGCTCGCCGCAGCCGAACGACCGAGCGCA
GCGAGTCAGTGAGCGAGGAAGCGGAAGAGCGCCCAATACGCAAACCGCCTCTCCCCGCGCGTTGGCCGAT
TCATTAATGCAGCTGGCACGACAGGTTTCCCGACTGGAAAGCGGGCAGTGAGCGCAACGCAATTAATGTG
AGTTAGCTCACTCATTAGGCACCCCAGGCTTTACACTTTATGCTTCCGGCTCGTATGTTGTGTGGAATTG
TGAGCGGATAACAATTTCACACAGGAAACAGCTATGACCATGATTACGCCAAGCGCGCAATTAACCCTCA
CTAAAGGGAACAAAAGCTGGAGCTGCAAGCTTAATGTAGTCTTATGCAATACTCTTGTAGTCTTGCAACA
TGGTAACGATGAGTTAGCAACATGCCTTACAAGGAGAGAAAAAGCACCGTGCATGCCGATTGGTGGAAGT
AAGGTGGTACGATCGTGCCTTATTAGGAAGGCAACAGACGGGTCTGACATGGATTGGACGAACCACTGAA
TTGCCGCATTGCAGAGATATTGTATTTAAGTGCCTAGCTCGATACATAAACGGGTCTCTCTGGTTAGACC
AGATCTGAGCCTGGGAGCTCTCTGGCTAACTAGGGAACCCACTGCTTAAGCCTCAATAAAGCTTGCCTTG
AGTGCTTCAAGTAGTGTGTGCCCGTCTGTTGTGTGACTCTGGTAACTAGAGATCCCTCAGACCCTTTTAG
TCAGTGTGGAAAATCTCTAGCAGTGGCGCCCGAACAGGGACTTGAAAGCGAAAGGGAAACCAGAGGAGCT
CTCTCGACGCAGGACTCGGCTTGCTGAAGCGCGCACGGCAAGAGGCGAGGGGCGGCGACTGGTGAGTACG
CCAAAAATTTTGACTAGCGGAGGCTAGAAGGAGAGAGATGGGTGCGAGAGCGTCAGTATTAAGCGGGGGA
GAATTAGATCGCGATGGGAAAAAATTCGGTTAAGGCCAGGGGGAAAGAAAAAATATAAATTAAAACATAT
AGTATGGGCAAGCAGGGAGCTAGAACGATTCGCAGTTAATCCTGGCCTGTTAGAAACATCAGAAGGCTGT
AGACAAATACTGGGACAGCTACAACCATCCCTTCAGACAGGATCAGAAGAACTTAGATCATTATATAATA
CAGTAGCAACCCTCTATTGTGTGCATCAAAGGATAGAGATAAAAGACACCAAGGAAGCTTTAGACAAGAT
AGAGGAAGAGCAAAACAAAAGTAAGACCACCGCACAGCAAGCGGCCGCTGATCTTCAGACCTGGAGGAGG
AGATATGAGGGACAATTGGAGAAGTGAATTATATAAATATAAAGTAGTAAAAATTGAACCATTAGGAGTA
GCACCCACCAAGGCAAAGAGAAGAGTGGTGCAGAGAGAAAAAAGAGCAGTGGGAATAGGAGCTTTGTTCC
TTGGGTTCTTGGGAGCAGCAGGAAGCACTATGGGCGCAGCGTCAATGACGCTGACGGTACAGGCCAGACA
ATTATTGTCTGGTATAGTGCAGCAGCAGAACAATTTGCTGAGGGCTATTGAGGCGCAACAGCATCTGTTG
CAACTCACAGTCTGGGGCATCAAGCAGCTCCAGGCAAGAATCCTGGCTGTGGAAAGATACCTAAAGGATC
AACAGCTCCTGGGGATTTGGGGTTGCTCTGGAAAACTCATTTGCACCACTGCTGTGCCTTGGAATGCTAG
TTGGAGTAATAAATCTCTGGAACAGATTTGGAATCACACGACCTGGATGGAGTGGGACAGAGAAATTAAC
AATTACACAAGCTTAATACACTCCTTAATTGAAGAATCGCAAAACCAGCAAGAAAAGAATGAACAAGAAT
TATTGGAATTAGATAAATGGGCAAGTTTGTGGAATTGGTTTAACATAACAAATTGGCTGTGGTATATAAA
ATTATTCATAATGATAGTAGGAGGCTTGGTAGGTTTAAGAATAGTTTTTGCTGTACTTTCTATAGTGAAT
AGAGTTAGGCAGGGATATTCACCATTATCGTTTCAGACCCACCTCCCAACCCCGAGGGGACCCAGAGAGG
GCCTATTTCCCATGATTCCTTCATATTTGCATATACGATACAAGGCTGTTAGAGAGATAATTAGAATTAA
TTTGACTGTAAACACAAAGATATTAGTACAAAATACGTGACGTAGAAAGTAATAATTTCTTGGGTAGTTT
GCAGTTTTAAAATTATGTTTTAAAATGGACTATCATATGCTTACCGTAACTTGAAAGTATTTCGATTTCT
TGGCTTTATATATCTTGTGGAAAGGACGAAACACCGTTAAATACTCACGGATACAAGTTTTAGAGCTAGA
AATAGCAAGTTAAAATAAGGCTAGTCCGTTATCAACTTGAAAAAGTGGCACCGAGTCGGTGCTTTTTTAA
GCTTGGCGTAACTAGATCTTGAGACAAATGGCAGTATTCATCCACAATTTTAAAAGAAAAGGGGGGATTG
GGGGGTACAGTGCAGGGGAAAGAATAGTAGACATAATAGCAACAGACATACAAACTAAAGAATTACAAAA
ACAAATTACAAAAATTCAAAATTTTCGGGTTTATTACAGGGACAGCAGAGATCCACTTTGGCGCCGGCTC
GAGGGGG
Features (pLannotate 1.2.2; 29 found; start..end, strand, type, name):
     14..80      +  CDS            small t antigen (fragment): SV40 (simian virus 40) small t antigen
    106..317     +  promoter       EF-1α core promoter: core promoter for human elongation factor EF-1α
    318..1256    +  intron         EF-1α intron A: intron upstream of the start codon of human EF-1α
   1278..1877    +  CDS            PuroR (fragment): puromycin N-acetyltransferase; pac from Streptomyces; confers resistance to puromycin
   1893..2481    +  misc_feature   WPRE: woodchuck hepatitis virus posttranscriptional regulatory element
   2532..2551    +  misc_feature   cPPT/CTS (fragment): central polypurine tract and central termination sequence of HIV-1
   2553..2786    +  LTR            3' LTR (ΔU3): self-inactivating 3' long terminal repeat (LTR) from HIV-1
   2864..2985    +  polyA_signal   SV40 poly(A) signal: SV40 polyadenylation signal
   3025..3160    +  rep_origin     SV40 ori: SV40 origin of replication
   3181..3199    -  promoter       T7 promoter: promoter for bacteriophage T7 RNA polymerase
   3207..3362    +  CDS            lacZα (fragment): LacZα fragment of β-galactosidase; lacZ fragment
   3367..3795    +  rep_origin     f1 ori (sequence partly withheld): f1 bacteriophage origin of replication; arrow indicates direction of (+) strand synthesis
   3848..3952    +  promoter       AmpR promoter: bla
   3953..4813    +  CDS            AmpR: β-lactamase; bla; confers resistance to ampicillin, carbenicillin, and related antibiotics
   4984..5572    +  rep_origin     ori: high-copy-number ColE1/pMB1/pBR322/pUC origin of replication
   5755..5847    +  CDS            lacI (fragment): lac repressor; lacI; The lac repressor binds to the lac operator to inhibit transcription in E. coli. This inhibition can be relieved by adding lactose or isopropyl-β-D-thiogalactopyranoside (IPTG).
   5860..5881    +  protein_bind   CAP binding site: CAP binding activates transcription in the presence of cAMP. E. coli catabolite activator protein
   5896..5926    +  promoter       lac promoter: promoter for the E. coli lac operon
   5934..5950    +  protein_bind   lac operator: The lac repressor binds to the lac operator to inhibit transcription in E. coli. This inhibition can be relieved by adding lactose or isopropyl-β-D-thiogalactopyranoside (IPTG). lac repressor encoded by lacI
   5995..6013    +  promoter       T3 promoter: promoter for bacteriophage T3 RNA polymerase
   6041..6267    +  promoter       RSV promoter: Rous sarcoma virus enhancer/promoter
   6268..6448    +  LTR            5' LTR (truncated): truncated 5' long terminal repeat (LTR) from HIV-1
   6495..6620    +  misc_feature   HIV-1 Ψ: packaging signal of human immunodeficiency virus type 1
   6604..6967    +  CDS            HIV-1 gag (fragment): gag protein from human immunodeficiency virus 1; gag
   7113..7346    +  misc_feature   RRE: The Rev response element (RRE) of HIV-1 allows for Rev-dependent mRNA export from the nucleus to the cytoplasm.
   7723..7749    +  CDS            Rev (fragment): human immunodeficiency virus 1 (HIV-1) Rev protein; rev; enhances nuclear export of unspliced and incompletely spliced viral mRNAs
   7753..7993    +  promoter       U6 promoter: RNA polymerase III promoter for human U6 snRNA
   8023..8098    +  misc_RNA       gRNA scaffold: guide RNA scaffold for the Streptococcus pyogenes CRISPR/Cas9 system
   8154..8271    +  misc_feature   cPPT/CTS: central polypurine tract and central termination sequence of HIV-1
