[The description below was written by a language model from this plasmid's Addgene catalogue record and pLannotate feature annotations shown in this document.]
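Description:
GALK2 gRNA (BRDN0001145171) is a third-generation lentiviral CRISPR guide plasmid built on the lentiGuide-Puro backbone. It expresses a single guide RNA against human GALK2 (galactokinase 2, also known as GK2). It is maintained in E. coli as a high-copy plasmid through a ColE1/pUC-type origin with ampicillin selection (AmpR). The backbone also carries an f1 origin, an SV40 origin and poly(A) signal, and remnants of lac and T7/T3 cloning-vector sequence.

The viral transfer cassette begins with an RSV promoter fused to a truncated HIV-1 5' LTR, which drives Tat-independent production of the genomic RNA in packaging cells. This is followed by the Ψ packaging signal with a partial gag sequence, and then the RRE for Rev-dependent nuclear export. Within this cassette, a human U6 RNA polymerase III promoter transcribes the GALK2-specific spacer joined to the Streptococcus pyogenes Cas9 gRNA scaffold. A cPPT/CTS element, which aids nuclear import of the viral genome, lies downstream. An EF-1α core promoter with its intron A then drives the puromycin N-acetyltransferase gene so that transduced mammalian cells can be selected. A WPRE enhances transcript expression, and a ΔU3 self-inactivating 3' LTR closes the cassette.

The plasmid does not encode Cas9, so it must be paired with a separate Cas9 vector such as lentiCas9-Blast or used in cells that already express Cas9. The guide was designed against several GALK2 transcript variants and belongs to a human kinome gRNA collection associated with work on optimized sgRNA design. It is typically used for Cas9-mediated disruption of GALK2 in human cells. The cloning method is not recorded.
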