Addgene plasmid #76767: GALK2 gRNA (BRDN0001145171)
Purpose: 3rd generation lentiviral gRNA plasmid targeting human GALK2
Depositing lab: John Doench & David Root. Depositing organization: Broad Institute. Publication: Optimized sgRNA design to maximize activity and minimize off-target effects of CRISPR-Cas9. Doench JG, Fusi N, Sullender M, Hegde M, Vaimberg EW, Donovan KF, Smith I, Tothova Z, Wilen C, Orchard R, Virgin HW, Listgarten J, Root DE. Nat Biotechnol. 2016 Jan 18. doi: 10.1038/nbt.3437. PubMed 26780180.
Backbone
  Vector backbone: lentiGuide-Puro
  Backbone manufacturer: Zhang Lab (Addgene plasmid # 52963)
  Vector type: Mammalian Expression, Lentiviral, CRISPR
  Selectable markers: Puromycin
Growth in bacteria
  Bacterial resistance: Ampicillin, 100 μg/mL
  Growth temperature: 37°C
  Growth strain: DH5alpha
  Copy number: High Copy
Gene/Insert
  Gene/Insert name: GALK2 (alt names: GALK2; NM_001001556.2)
  gRNA/shRNA sequence: TTAAATACTCACGGATACAA
  Species: H. sapiens (human)
  Entrez Gene: GALK2 (a.k.a. GK2, MGC1745)
  Promoter: hU6
  Cloning method: Unknown
  Sequencing primers: 5′ U6-F; 3′ pS2-R
Terms and licenses: Academic/Nonprofit Terms; Industry Terms: Not Available to Industry
Depositor comments: The gRNA was designed to target the following Genbank reference sequence(s): NM_001001556.2,NM_001289030.1,NM_001289031.1,NM_002044.3. Note that this plasmid does NOT contain Cas9. It should be used in conjunction with lentiCas9-Blast (Addgene #52962) or otherwise with cell lines already expressing Cas9. Browse the full kinome gRNA library at http://www.addgene.org/pooled-library/broadgpp-human-kinome/ or visit http://www.broadinstitute.org/rnai/public/ for detailed protocols and information.
How to cite: GALK2 gRNA (BRDN0001145171) was a gift from John Doench & David Root (Addgene plasmid # 76767 ; http://n2t.net/addgene:76767 ; RRID:Addgene_76767)
