>Addgene plasmid #76767 | GALK2 gRNA (BRDN0001145171) | depositor partial sequence | sequence record 144227 | Target Sequence
TTAAATACTCACGGATACAA
