>Addgene plasmid #76767 | GALK2 gRNA (BRDN0001145171) | addgene partial sequence | sequence record 186465 | hU6-F
ACGTAGAAAGTAATAATTTCTTGGGTAGTTTGCAGTTTTAAAATTATGTTTTAAAATGGACTATCATATG
CTTACCGTAACTTGAAAGTATTTCGATTTCTTGGCTTTATATATCTTGTGGAAAGGACGAAACACCGTTA
AATACTCACGGATACAAGTTTTAGAGCTAGAAATAGCAAGTTAAAATAAGGCTAGTCCGTTATCAACTTG
AAAAAGTGGCACCGAGTCGGTGCTTTTTTAAGCTTGGCGTAACTAGATCTTGAGACAAATGGCAGTATTC
ATCCACAATTTTAAAAGAAAAGGGGGGATTGGGGGGTACAGTGCAGGGGAAAGAATAGTAGACATAATAG
CAACAGACATACAAACTAAAGAATTACAAAAACAAATTACAAAAATTCAAAATTTTCGGGTTTATTACAG
GGACAGCAGAGATCCACTTTGGCGCCGGCTCGAGGGGGCCCGGGTGCAAAGATGGATAAAGTTTTAAACA
GAGAGGAATCTTTGCAGCTAATGGACCTTCTAGGTCTTGAAAGGAGTGGGAATTGGCTCCGGTGCCCGTC
AGTGGGCAGA
